>Addgene plasmid #124278 | pPICZ-mouseGIRK2R201A-eGFP-StII-6xHis | addgene full sequence | sequence record 241189 | Addgene NGS Result
GATCTAACATCCAAAGACGAAAGGTTGAATGAAACCTTTTTGCCATCCGACATCCACAGGTCCATTCTCA
CACATAAGTGCCAAACGCAACAGGAGGGGATACACTAGCAGCAGACCGTTGCAAACGCAGGACCTCCACT
CCTCTTCTCCTCAACACCCACTTTTGCCATCGAAAAACCAGCCCAGTTATTGGGCTTGATTGGAGCTCGC
TCATTCCAATTCCTTCTATTAGGCTACTAACACCATGACTTTATTAGCCTGTCTATCCTGGCCCCCCTGG
CGAGGTTCATGTTTGTTTATTTCCGAATGCAACAAGCTCCGCATTACACCCGAACATCACTCCAGATGAG
GGCTTTCTGAGTGTGGGGTCAAATAGTTTCATGTTCCCCAAATGGCCCAAAACTGACAGTTTAAACGCTG
TCTTGGAACCTAATATGACAAAAGCGTGATCTCATCCAAGATGAACTAAGTTTGGTTCGTTGAAATGCTA
ACGGCCAGTTGGTCAAAAAGAAACTTCCAAAAGTCGGCATACCGTTTGTCTTGTTTGGTATTGATTGACG
AATGCTCAAAAATAATCTCATTAATGCTTAGCGCAGTCTCTCTATCGCTTCTGAACCCCGGTGCACCTGT
GCCGAAACGCAAATGGGGAAACACCCGCTTTTTGGATGATTATGCATTGTCTCCACATTGTATGCTTCCA
AGATTCTGGTGGGAATACTGCTGATAGCCTAACGTTCATGATCAAAATTTAACTGTTCTAACCCCTACTT
GACAGCAATATATAAACAGAAGGAAGCTGCCCTGTCTTAAACCTTTTTTTTTATCATCATTATTAGCTTA
CTTTCATAATTGCGACTGGTTCCAATTGACAAGCTTTTGATTTTAACGACTTTTAACGACAACTTGAGAA
GATCAAAAAACAACTAATTATTCGAAGCTAGCCTCGAGCCACCATGGCAAAACGTAAGATCCAACGTTAC
GTTCGTAAGGACGGTAAGTGCAATGTGCATCATGGTAATGTAAGAGAAACCTACAGATACCTAACGGACA
TTTTCACCACTTTGGTGGATTTGAAATGGCGTTTCAACTTATTGATATTTGTTATGGTATACACCGTTAC
GTGGCTATTTTTCGGTATGATTTGGTGGCTAATTGCATATATAAGAGGTGACATGGATCACATCGAAGAC
CCCTCCTGGACTCCATGTGTTACCAATCTAAACGGCTTTGTTTCCGCATTCTTGTTTTCCATCGAAACTG
AGACCACAATTGGTTACGGTTACCGTGTAATTACAGATAAATGCCCAGAGGGTATCATCTTGTTACTAAT
TCAATCCGTTTTAGGCTCCATTGTTAATGCTTTCATGGTCGGTTGCATGTTTGTGAAAATTTCTCAGCCC
AAAAAGGCGGCTGAAACTCTTGTTTTCTCCACACATGCAGTTATATCAATGAGGGATGGCAAGTTATGCC
TGATGTTTCGTGTCGGAGACCTAAGAAATTCACATATAGTGGAAGCAAGTATTAGAGCTAAACTGATAAA
AAGTAAGCAAACATCCGAGGGCGAGTTCATCCCATTGAATCAGTCTGACATTAACGTGGGATACTATACT
GGCGACGACCGTCTTTTTTTAGTTAGTCCACTTATCATTTCCCACGAAATTAATCAGCAGTCCCCTTTTT
GGGAGATTTCCAAGGCTCAATTGCCTAAGGAAGAACTAGAGATTGTCGTGATTCTTGAAGGCATCGTCGA
AGCCACTGGCATGACGTGCCAAGCACGTTCCTCTTACATCACATCCGAGATACTATGGGGATATAGATTC
ACGCCCGTCTTAACCATGGAAGATGGATTCTACGAAGTAGATTATAACAGTTTCCATGAGACCTATGAGA
CGAGTACTCCTTCCCTATCTGCAAAGGAATTGGCTGAACTGGCTAATAGAGCCGAGTCGAATTCTGAAAA
CCTGTATTTTCAGGGTTCCGGTAGCACTGCTGCCGCCGCTGTGAGCAAGGGCGAGGAGCTGTTCACCGGG
GTGGTGCCCATCCTGGTCGAGCTGGACGGCGACGTAAACGGCCACAAGTTCAGCGTGTCCGGCGAGGGCG
AGGGCGATGCCACCTACGGCAAGCTGACCCTGAAGTTCATCTGCACCACCGGCAAGCTGCCCGTGCCCTG
GCCCACCCTCGTGACCACCCTGACCTACGGCGTGCAGTGCTTCAGCCGCTACCCCGACCACATGAAGCAG
CACGACTTCTTCAAGTCCGCCATGCCCGAAGGCTACGTCCAGGAGCGCACCATCTTCTTCAAGGACGACG
GCAACTACAAGACCCGCGCCGAGGTGAAGTTCGAGGGCGACACCCTGGTGAACCGCATCGAGCTGAAGGG
CATCGACTTCAAGGAGGACGGCAACATCCTGGGGCACAAGCTGGAGTACAACTACAACAGCCACAACGTC
TATATCATGGCCGACAAGCAGAAGAACGGCATCAAGGTGAACTTCAAGATCCGCCACAACATCGAGGACG
GCAGCGTGCAGCTCGCCGACCACTACCAGCAGAACACCCCCATCGGCGACGGCCCCGTGCTGCTGCCCGA
CAACCACTACCTGAGCACCCAGTCCAAGCTGAGCAAAGACCCCAACGAGAAGCGCGATCACATGGTCCTG
CTGGAGTTCGTGACCGCCGCCGGGATCACTCTCGGCATGGACGAGCTGTACAAGTCCGGAGGTGGTGCAA
GCTGGAGCCACCCGCAGTTCGAAAAGGGTAGCCACCACCACCATCATCACTAATAGTCTAGAACAAAAAC
TCATCTCAGAAGAGGATCTGAATAGCGCCGTCGACCATCATCATCATCATCATTGAGTTTGTAGCCTTAG
ACATGACTGTTCCTCAGTTCAAGTTGGGCACTTACGAGAAGACCGGTCTTGCTAGATTCTAATCAAGAGG
ATGTCAGAATGCCATTTGCCTGAGAGATGCAGGCTTCATTTTTGATACTTTTTTATTTGTAACCTATATA
GTATAGGATTTTTTTTGTCATTTTGTTTCTTCTCGTACGAGCTTGCTCCTGATCAGCCTATCTCGCAGCT
GATGAATATCTTGTGGTAGGGGTTTGGGAAAATCATTCGAGTTTGATGTTTTTCTTGGTATTTCCCACTC
CTCTTCAGAGTACAGAAGATTAAGTGAGACCTTCGTTTGTGCGGATCTCCCACACACCATAGCTTCAAAA
TGTTTCTACTCCTTTTTTACTCTTCCAGATTTTCTCGGACTCCGCGCATCGCCGTACCACTTCAAAACAC
CCAAGCACAGCATACTAAATTTCCCCTCTTTCTTCCTCTAGGGTGTCGTTAATTACCCGTACTAAAGGTT
TGGAAAAGAAAAAAGAGACCGCCTCGTTTCTTTTTCTTCGTCGAAAAAGGCAATAAAAATTTTTATCACG
TTTCTTTTTCTTGAAAATTTTTTTTTTGATTTTTTTCTCTTTCGATGACCTCCCATTGATATTTAAGTTA
ATAAACGGTCTTCAATTTCTCAAGTTTCAGTTTCATTTTTCTTGTTCTATTACAACTTTTTTTACTTCTT
GCTCATTAGAAAGAAAGCATAGCAATCTAATCTAAGGGCGGTGTTGACAATTAATCATCGGCATAGTATA
TCGGCATAGTATAATACGACAAGGTGAGGAACTAAACCATGGCCAAGTTGACCAGTGCCGTTCCGGTGCT
CACCGCGCGCGACGTCGCCGGAGCGGTCGAGTTCTGGACCGACCGGCTCGGGTTCTCCCGGGACTTCGTG
GAGGACGACTTCGCCGGTGTGGTCCGGGACGACGTGACCCTGTTCATCAGCGCGGTCCAGGACCAGGTGG
TGCCGGACAACACCCTGGCCTGGGTGTGGGTGCGCGGCCTGGACGAGCTGTACGCCGAGTGGTCGGAGGT
CGTGTCCACGAACTTCCGGGACGCCTCCGGGCCGGCCATGACCGAGATCGGCGAGCAGCCGTGGGGGCGG
GAGTTCGCCCTGCGCGACCCGGCCGGCAACTGCGTGCACTTCGTGGCCGAGGAGCAGGACTGACACGTCC
GACGCGGCCCGACGGGTCCGAGGCCTCGGAGATCCGTCCCCCTTTTCCTTTGTCGATATCATGTAATTAG
TTATGTCACGCTTACATTCACGCCCTCCCCCCACATCCGCTCTAACCGAAAAGGAAGGAGTTAGACAACC
TGAAGTCTAGGTCCCTATTTATTTTTTTATAGTTATGTTAGTATTAAGAACGTTATTTATATTTCAAATT
TTTCTTTTTTTTCTGTACAGACGCGTGTACGCATGTAACATTATACTGAAAACCTTGCTTGAGAAGGTTT
TGGGACGCTCGAAGGCTTTAATTTGCAAGCTGGAGACCAACATGTGAGCAAAAGGCCAGCAAAAGGCCAG
GAACCGTAAAAAGGCCGCGTTGCTGGCGTTTTTCCATAGGCTCCGCCCCCCTGACGAGCATCACAAAAAT
CGACGCTCAAGTCAGAGGTGGCGAAACCCGACAGGACTATAAAGATACCAGGCGTTTCCCCCTGGAAGCT
CCCTCGTGCGCTCTCCTGTTCCGACCCTGCCGCTTACCGGATACCTGTCCGCCTTTCTCCCTTCGGGAAG
CGTGGCGCTTTCTCATAGCTCACGCTGTAGGTATCTCAGTTCGGTGTAGGTCGTTCGCTCCAAGCTGGGC
TGTGTGCACGAACCCCCCGTTCAGCCCGACCGCTGCGCCTTATCCGGTAACTATCGTCTTGAGTCCAACC
CGGTAAGACACGACTTATCGCCACTGGCAGCAGCCACTGGTAACAGGATTAGCAGAGCGAGGTATGTAGG
CGGTGCTACAGAGTTCTTGAAGTGGTGGCCTAACTACGGCTACACTAGAAGAACAGTATTTGGTATCTGC
GCTCTGCTGAAGCCAGTTACCTTCGGAAAAAGAGTTGGTAGCTCTTGATCCGGCAAACAAACCACCGCTG
GTAGCGGTGGTTTTTTTGTTTGCAAGCAGCAGATTACGCGCAGAAAAAAAGGATCTCAAGAAGATCCTTT
GATCTTTTCTACGGGGTCTGACGCTCAGTGGAACGAAAACTCACGTTAAGGGATTTTGGTCATGAGATCA
Features (pLannotate 1.2.2; 13 found; start..end, strand, type, name):
      1..936     +  promoter       AOX1 promoter: Pichia pastoris AOX1; inducible promoter, regulated by methanol
    960..1946    +  CDS            Kcnj6 (fragment): KCNJ6_MOUSE - Also known as Girk2, Kcnj7, W. Experimental evidence at protein level: Swiss-Prot protein existence level 1. This potassium channel is controlled by G proteins. It plays a role in granule cell differentiation, possibly via membrane hyperpolarization. Inward rectifier potassium channels are characterized by a greater tendency to allow potassium to flow into the cell rather than out of it. Their voltage dependence is regulated by the concentration of extracellular potassium; as external potassium is raised, the voltage range of the channel opening shifts to more positive voltages.
   1956..1975    +  CDS            TEV site (fragment): tobacco etch virus (TEV) protease recognition and cleavage site
   2001..2714    +  CDS            mEGFP: mEGFP is a basic (constitutively fluorescent) green fluorescent protein published in 2002, derived from Aequorea victoria. It has moderate acid sensitivity.
   2733..2756    +  CDS            Strep-Tag II: peptide that binds Strep-Tactin®, an engineered form of streptavidin
   2836..2853    +  CDS            capTEV™ (fragment): composite tag for in vivo biotinylation, TEV protease cleavage, and 6xHis tagging
   2864..2929    +  CDS            AOX1 (fragment): ALOX1_KOMPC - Experimental evidence at protein level: Swiss-Prot protein existence level 1. Major isoform of alcohol oxidase, which catalyzes the oxidation of methanol to formaldehyde and hydrogen peroxide, the first step in the methanol utilization pathway of methylotrophic yeasts. From Komagataella phaffii (strain ATCC 76273 / CBS 7435 / CECT 11047 / NRRL Y-11430 / Wegner 21-1) (Yeast) (Pichia pastoris).
   2933..3179    +  terminator     AOX1 terminator: Pichia pastoris AOX1; transcription terminator for AOX1
   3200..3606    +  promoter       TEF1 promoter: S. cerevisiae TEF1; promoter for EF-1α
   3613..3660    +  promoter       EM7 promoter: synthetic bacterial promoter&nbsp
   3679..4053    +  CDS            BleoR: antibiotic-binding protein; Sh ble from Streptoalloteichus hindustanus; confers resistance to bleomycin, phleomycin, and Zeocin™
   4119..4366    +  terminator     CYC1 terminator: S. cerevisiae CYC1; transcription terminator for CYC1
   4441..5029    -  rep_origin     ori: high-copy-number ColE1/pMB1/pBR322/pUC origin of replication
