[The description below was written by a language model from this plasmid's Addgene catalogue record and pLannotate feature annotations shown in this document.]
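Description:
pPICZ-mouseGIRK2R201A-eGFP-StII-6xHis is a yeast expression plasmid of about 5.1 kb built on the pPICZ backbone, intended for methanol-inducible protein production in Pichia pastoris. It is propagated in E. coli through a high-copy ColE1/pUC-type origin. A single Sh ble (BleoR) gene provides Zeocin selection in both hosts: it sits behind tandem TEF1 and EM7 promoters, which drive it in yeast and bacteria respectively, and is followed by the CYC1 terminator. No yeast replication origin is annotated, in keeping with pPICZ-family vectors, which are normally maintained by integration into the Pichia genome, typically at the AOX1 locus.

The expression cassette places mouse GIRK2 (Kcnj6, Kir3.2), a G protein-gated inwardly rectifying potassium channel, under the AOX1 promoter and AOX1 terminator. The insert carries the R201A substitution. The feature table annotates the channel coding region as a fragment of roughly 1 kb, suggesting that it may be a truncated rather than full-length channel, although the catalogue fields do not comment on this. Downstream and in frame are a TEV protease recognition site, a GFP (listed as eGFP in the catalogue and matched to mEGFP by the annotation), a Strep-tag II and a 6xHis tag; the His stretch is picked up by the annotation software as part of a composite tag. This arrangement lets GFP fluorescence report expression and behaviour of the fusion, while the Strep and His tags allow affinity purification. TEV cleavage then removes the whole C-terminal reporter and tag module from the channel. The associated work concerns binding of a toxin and phosphatidylinositides to a mammalian potassium channel, consistent with use of this mutant for producing purified protein for binding studies.
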