Addgene plasmid #124278: pPICZ-mouseGIRK2R201A-eGFP-StII-6xHis
Purpose: Expresses mouse GIRK2 R201A as a TEV protease cleavable C-terminal fusion to eGFP, strep tag II, and 6x His tag
Depositing lab: Arthur Laganowsky. Depositing organization: Texas A&M University. Publication: Selective binding of a toxin and phosphatidylinositides to a mammalian potassium channel. Liu Y, LoCaste CE, Liu W, Poltash ML, Russell DH, Laganowsky A. Nat Commun. 2019 Mar 22;10(1):1352. doi: 10.1038/s41467-019-09333-4. PubMed 30902995.
Backbone
  Vector backbone: pPICZ
  Backbone manufacturer: Invitrogen
  Vector type: Yeast Expression
  Selectable markers: Zeocin
Growth in bacteria
  Bacterial resistance: Bleocin (Zeocin), 50 μg/mL
  Growth temperature: 37°C
  Growth strain: DH5alpha
  Copy number: Unknown
Gene/Insert
  Gene/Insert name: GIRK2
  Species: M. musculus (mouse)
  Mutation: R201A
  Entrez Gene: Kcnj6 (a.k.a. BIR1, GIRK2, KATP2, KCNJ7, Kir3.2, weaver, wv)
  Promoter: AOX1
  Tag / fusion protein: eGFP-StreptagII-6xHis (C terminal on insert)
  Cloning method: Gibson Cloning
  Sequencing primers: 5′ GAC TGG TTC CAA TTG ACA AGC; 3′ GCA AAT GGC ATT CTG ACA TCC
Terms and licenses: Academic/Nonprofit Terms; Industry Terms: Not Available to Industry
How to cite: pPICZ-mouseGIRK2R201A-eGFP-StII-6xHis was a gift from Arthur Laganowsky (Addgene plasmid # 124278 ; http://n2t.net/addgene:124278 ; RRID:Addgene_124278)
